Addgene plasmid #53339: MPL-bio-His
Purpose: Expresses full-length Thrombopoietin receptor precursor ectodomain in mammalian cells. C-terminal rat Cd4d3+4 tag, biotinylation sequence and His tag.
Depositing lab: Gavin Wright. Depositing organization: Wellcome Sanger Institute. Publication: A human platelet receptor protein microarray identifies FcepsilonR1alpha as an activating PEAR1 ligand. Sun Y, Vandenbriele C, Kauskot A, Verhamme P, Hoylaerts MF, Wright GJ. Mol Cell Proteomics. 2015 Feb 23. pii: mcp.M114.046946. 10.1074/mcp.M114.046946 PubMed 25713122.
Backbone
  Vector backbone: pTT3
  Backbone manufacturer: Yves Durocher, NRC
  Backbone size w/o insert (bp): 6618
  Total vector size (bp): 8105
  Modifications to backbone: Rat CD4 d3+4, enzymatic biotinylation sequence, linker and His tag (CD4d3+4-BioLHis).
  Vector type: Mammalian Expression
Growth in bacteria
  Bacterial resistance: Ampicillin, 100 μg/mL
  Growth temperature: 37°C
  Growth strain: Top10
  Copy number: High Copy
Gene/Insert
  Gene/Insert name: NM_005373.2 (alt names: Thrombopoietin receptor precursor; MPL)
  Species: H. sapiens (human)
  Insert size (bp): 1487
  Entrez Gene: MPL (a.k.a. C-MPL, CD110, MPLV, THCYT2, THPOR, TPOR)
  Promoter: CMV
  Tag / fusion protein: rat CD4 d3+4 (C terminal on backbone); enzymatic biotinylation sequence (C terminal on backbone); His tag (C terminal on backbone)
  Cloning method: Restriction Enzyme; 5′ cloning site NotI (not destroyed); 3′ cloning site AscI (not destroyed)
  Sequencing primers: 5′ CMV-fwd
Resource information
  A portion of this plasmid was derived from a plasmid made by: Insert was chemically synthesised.
Terms and licenses: Academic/Nonprofit Terms; Industry Terms: Not Available to Industry
Depositor comments: Article ref 57
How to cite: MPL-bio-His was a gift from Gavin Wright (Addgene plasmid # 53339 ; http://n2t.net/addgene:53339 ; RRID:Addgene_53339)
