[The description below was written by a language model from this plasmid's Addgene catalogue record and the feature table of its GenBank file.]
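Description:
MPL-bio-His is an 8,105 bp mammalian expression plasmid built on the pTT3 backbone, designed to produce the extracellular region of the human thrombopoietin receptor (MPL, also known as CD110 or TPOR) as a soluble recombinant protein. It is maintained in E. coli through a high-copy ColE1/pUC-type origin and selected with ampicillin via the beta-lactamase gene. Residual lac promoter/operator sequences from the parental cloning vector are also annotated. No mammalian selection marker appears in the feature table, which is consistent with use by transient transfection.

The chemically synthesised insert of about 1.5 kb encodes the full-length ectodomain of the receptor precursor and sits between retained NotI and AscI sites. Transcription is driven by the human CMV immediate-early enhancer and promoter. A primer site annotated as lying in a synthetic intron falls between the promoter and a Kozak consensus sequence just upstream of the insert, and a rabbit beta-globin polyadenylation signal terminates the transcript. The backbone adds a C-terminal module in frame: rat CD4 domains 3 and 4, a peptide substrate for enzymatic biotinylation, a linker and a 6xHis tag. Only the His tag of this module is individually annotated in the feature table, and the insert and CD4 regions are not marked. The His tag allows metal-affinity purification, while site-specific biotinylation allows oriented capture on streptavidin-coated surfaces. The associated publication describes a human platelet receptor protein microarray for extracellular ligand screening, so this construct appears to be one member of that ectodomain library.
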