LOCUS       Exported 8105 bp ds-DNA circular SYN 12-MAY-2021
DEFINITION  Expresses full-length Thrombopoietin receptor precursor ectodomain
            in mammalian cells. C-terminal rat Cd4d3+4 tag, biotinylation
            sequence and His tag. .
ACCESSION   .
VERSION     .
KEYWORDS    MPL-bio-His
SOURCE      synthetic DNA construct
  ORGANISM  synthetic DNA construct
REFERENCE   1 (bases 1 to 8105)
  AUTHORS   Sun Y, Vandenbriele C, Kauskot A, Verhamme P, Hoylaerts MF, Wright
            GJ
  TITLE     A human platelet receptor protein microarray identifies
            FcepsilonR1alpha as an activating PEAR1 ligand.
  JOURNAL   Mol Cell Proteomics. 2015 Feb 23. pii: mcp.M114.046946.
  PUBMED    25713122
REFERENCE   2 (bases 1 to 8105)
  AUTHORS   .
  TITLE     Direct Submission
  JOURNAL   Exported May 12, 2021 from SnapGene Server 1.1.58
            http://www.snapgene.com
FEATURES             Location/Qualifiers
     source          1..8105
                     /organism="synthetic DNA construct"
                     /mol_type="other DNA"
     CDS             644..661
                     /codon_start=1
                     /product="6xHis affinity tag"
                     /label=6xHis
                     /translation="HHHHHH"
     polyA_signal    713..768
                     /label=-beta-globin poly(A) signal
                     /note="rabbit beta-globin polyadenylation signal (Gil and
                     Proudfoot, 1987)"
     primer_bind     complement(767..786)
                     /label=rbglobpA-R
                     /note="Rabbit beta-globin polyA, reverse primer. Also
                     called rb-glob-pA-term-R"
     primer_bind     complement(3004..3022)
                     /label=pBRforEco
                     /note="pBR322 vectors, upsteam of EcoRI site, forward
                     primer"
     promoter        3090..3194
                     /gene="bla"
                     /label=AmpR promoter
     CDS             3195..4055
                     /codon_start=1
                     /gene="bla"
                     /product="beta-lactamase"
                     /label=AmpR
                     /note="confers resistance to ampicillin, carbenicillin, and
                     related antibiotics"
                     /translation="MSIQHFRVALIPFFAAFCLPVFAHPETLVKVKDAEDQLGARVGYI
                     ELDLNSGKILESFRPEERFPMMSTFKVLLCGAVLSRVDAGQEQLGRRIHYSQNDLVEYS
                     PVTEKHLTDGMTVRELCSAAITMSDNTAANLLLTTIGGPKELTAFLHNMGDHVTRLDRW
                     EPELNEAIPNDERDTTMPAAMATTLRKLLTGELLTLASRQQLIDWMEADKVAGPLLRSA
                     LPAGWFIADKSGAGERGSRGIIAALGPDGKPSRIVVIYTTGSQATMDERNRQIAEIGAS
                     LIKHW"
     primer_bind     complement(3413..3432)
                     /label=Amp-R
                     /note="Ampicillin resistance gene, reverse primer"
     rep_origin      4226..4814
                     /direction=RIGHT
                     /label=ori
                     /note="high-copy-number ColE1/pMB1/pBR322/pUC origin of
                     replication"
     primer_bind     4715..4734
                     /label=pBR322ori-F
                     /note="pBR322 origin, forward primer"
     primer_bind     4968..4985
                     /label=L4440
                     /note="L4440 vector, forward primer"
     protein_bind    5102..5123
                     /label=CAP binding site
                     /bound_moiety="E. coli catabolite activator protein"
                     /note="CAP binding activates transcription in the presence
                     of cAMP."
     promoter        5138..5168
                     /label=lac promoter
                     /note="promoter for the E. coli lac operon"
     protein_bind    5176..5192
                     /label=lac operator
                     /bound_moiety="lac repressor encoded by lacI"
                     /note="The lac repressor binds to the lac operator to
                     inhibit transcription in E. coli. This inhibition can be
                     relieved by adding lactose or
                     isopropyl-beta-D-thiogalactopyranoside (IPTG)."
     primer_bind     5181..5203
                     /label=M13/pUC Reverse
                     /note="In lacZ gene"
     primer_bind     5200..5216
                     /label=M13 rev
                     /note="common sequencing primer, one of multiple similar
                     variants"
     primer_bind     5200..5216
                     /label=M13 Reverse
                     /note="In lacZ gene. Also called M13-rev"
     enhancer        5487..5866
                     /label=CMV enhancer
                     /note="human cytomegalovirus immediate early enhancer"
     promoter        5867..6070
                     /label=CMV promoter
                     /note="human cytomegalovirus (CMV) immediate early
                     promoter"
     primer_bind     6021..6041
                     /label=CMV-F
                     /note="Human CMV immediate early promoter, forward primer"
     primer_bind     6067..6091
                     /label=LNCX
                     /note="Human CMV promoter, forward primer"
     primer_bind     6572..6591
                     /label=pMT2-F
                     /note="Synthetic intron, forward primer"
     regulatory      6625..6634
                     /regulatory_class="other"
                     /note="vertebrate consensus sequence for strong initiation
                     of translation (Kozak, 1987)"
ORIGIN
        1 gtcgacctcc atcacggcct ataagagtga gggggagtca gcggagttct ccttcccact
       61 caaccttgga gaggaaagcc tgcagggaga gttgagatgg aaggcagaga aggctccttc
      121 ttcccagtcc tggatcacct tctccctaaa gaaccaaaag gtgtctgtgc agaagtctac
      181 tagcaacccc aagttccagc tgtccgaaac gctcccactc acccttcaga taccccaggt
      241 ctcccttcag tttgctggtt ctggcaacct gaccctgact ctggacagag ggatactgta
      301 tcaggaagtg aacctggtgg tgatgaaagt gactcagccc gacagcaaca ctttgacctg
      361 tgaggtgatg ggacccacct cacccaagat gagactgatc ttgaagcagg agaatcagga
      421 ggccagggtc tccaggcagg agaaagtgat tcaagtgcag gcccctgaag caggggtgtg
      481 gcaatgtcta ctgagtgaag gtgaagaggt caagatggac tccaagatcc aggttttatc
      541 caaagggttg aattccggca gcctgcacca catcctggac gcccagaaga tgctgtggaa
      601 ccacagggac aggaacctgc ctcctctggc ccctctgggc ccccaccacc atcaccacca
      661 ttgagtctag acacgtgatt aattaaggat cccccgacct cgacctctgg ctaataaagg
      721 aaatttattt tcattgcaat agtgtgttgg aattttttgt gtctctcact cggaaggaca
      781 tatgggaggg caaatcattt ggtcgagatc cctcggagat ctctagctag aggatcgatc
      841 cccgccccgg acgaactaaa cctgactacg acatctctgc cccttcttcg cggggcagtg
      901 catgtaatcc cttcagttgg ttggtacaac ttgccaactg ggccctgttc cacatgtgac
      961 acgggggggg accaaacaca aaggggttct ctgactgtag ttgacatcct tataaatgga
     1021 tgtgcacatt tgccaacact gagtggcttt catcctggag cagactttgc agtctgtgga
     1081 ctgcaacaca acattgcctt tatgtgtaac tcttggctga agctcttaca ccaatgctgg
     1141 gggacatgta cctcccaggg gcccaggaag actacgggag gctacaccaa cgtcaatcag
     1201 aggggcctgt gtagctaccg ataagcggac cctcaagagg gcattagcaa tagtgtttat
     1261 aaggccccct tgttaaccct aaacgggtag catatgcttc ccgggtagta gtatatacta
     1321 tccagactaa ccctaattca atagcatatg ttacccaacg ggaagcatat gctatcgaat
     1381 tagggttagt aaaagggtcc taaggaacag cgatatctcc caccccatga gctgtcacgg
     1441 ttttatttac atggggtcag gattccacga gggtagtgaa ccattttagt cacaagggca
     1501 gtggctgaag atcaaggagc gggcagtgaa ctctcctgaa tcttcgcctg cttcttcatt
     1561 ctccttcgtt tagctaatag aataactgct gagttgtgaa cagtaaggtg tatgtgaggt
     1621 gctcgaaaac aaggtttcag gtgacgcccc cagaataaaa tttggacggg gggttcagtg
     1681 gtggcattgt gctatgacac caatataacc ctcacaaacc ccttgggcaa taaatactag
     1741 tgtaggaatg aaacattctg aatatcttta acaatagaaa tccatggggt ggggacaagc
     1801 cgtaaagact ggatgtccat ctcacacgaa tttatggcta tgggcaacac ataatcctag
     1861 tgcaatatga tactggggtt attaagatgt gtcccaggca gggaccaaga caggtgaacc
     1921 atgttgttac actctatttg taacaagggg aaagagagtg gacgccgaca gcagcggact
     1981 ccactggttg tctctaacac ccccgaaaat taaacggggc tccacgccaa tggggcccat
     2041 aaacaaagac aagtggccac tctttttttt gaaattgtgg agtgggggca cgcgtcagcc
     2101 cccacacgcc gccctgcggt tttggactgt aaaataaggg tgtaataact tggctgattg
     2161 taaccccgct aaccactgcg gtcaaaccac ttgcccacaa aaccactaat ggcaccccgg
     2221 ggaatacctg cataagtagg tgggcgggcc aagatagggg cgcgattgct gcgatctgga
     2281 ggacaaatta cacacacttg cgcctgagcg ccaagcacag ggttgttggt cctcatattc
     2341 acgaggtcgc tgagagcacg gtgggctaat gttgccatgg gtagcatata ctacccaaat
     2401 atctggatag catatgctat cctaatctat atctgggtag cataggctat cctaatctat
     2461 atctgggtag catatgctat cctaatctat atctgggtag tatatgctat cctaatttat
     2521 atctgggtag cataggctat cctaatctat atctgggtag catatgctat cctaatctat
     2581 atctgggtag tatatgctat cctaatctgt atccgggtag catatgctat cctaatagag
     2641 attagggtag tatatgctat cctaatttat atctgggtag catatactac ccaaatatct
     2701 ggatagcata tgctatccta atctatatct gggtagcata tgctatccta atctatatct
     2761 gggtagcata ggctatccta atctatatct gggtagcata tgctatccta atctatatct
     2821 gggtagtata tgctatccta atttatatct gggtagcata ggctatccta atctatatct
     2881 gggtagcata tgctatccta atctatatct gggtagtata tgctatccta atctgtatcc
     2941 gggtagcata tgctatcctc atgataagct gtcaaacatg agaattttct tgaagacgaa
     3001 agggcctcgt gatacgccta tttttatagg ttaatgtcat gataataatg gtttcttaga
     3061 cgtcaggtgg cacttttcgg ggaaatgtgc gcggaacccc tatttgttta tttttctaaa
     3121 tacattcaaa tatgtatccg ctcatgagac aataaccctg ataaatgctt caataatatt
     3181 gaaaaaggaa gagtatgagt attcaacatt tccgtgtcgc ccttattccc ttttttgcgg
     3241 cattttgcct tcctgttttt gctcacccag aaacgctggt gaaagtaaaa gatgctgaag
     3301 atcagttggg tgcacgagtg ggttacatcg aactggatct caacagcggt aagatccttg
     3361 agagttttcg ccccgaagaa cgttttccaa tgatgagcac ttttaaagtt ctgctatgtg
     3421 gcgcggtatt atcccgtgtt gacgccgggc aagagcaact cggtcgccgc atacactatt
     3481 ctcagaatga cttggttgag tactcaccag tcacagaaaa gcatcttacg gatggcatga
     3541 cagtaagaga attatgcagt gctgccataa ccatgagtga taacactgcg gccaacttac
     3601 ttctgacaac gatcggagga ccgaaggagc taaccgcttt tttgcacaac atgggggatc
     3661 atgtaactcg ccttgatcgt tgggaaccgg agctgaatga agccatacca aacgacgagc
     3721 gtgacaccac gatgcctgca gcaatggcaa caacgttgcg caaactatta actggcgaac
     3781 tacttactct agcttcccgg caacaattaa tagactggat ggaggcggat aaagttgcag
     3841 gaccacttct gcgctcggcc cttccggctg gctggtttat tgctgataaa tctggagccg
     3901 gtgagcgtgg gtctcgcggt atcattgcag cactggggcc agatggtaag ccctcccgta
     3961 tcgtagttat ctacacgacg gggagtcagg caactatgga tgaacgaaat agacagatcg
     4021 ctgagatagg tgcctcactg attaagcatt ggtaactgtc agaccaagtt tactcatata
     4081 tactttagat tgatttaaaa cttcattttt aatttaaaag gatctaggtg aagatccttt
     4141 ttgataatct catgaccaaa atcccttaac gtgagttttc gttccactga gcgtcagacc
     4201 ccgtagaaaa gatcaaagga tcttcttgag atcctttttt tctgcgcgta atctgctgct
     4261 tgcaaacaaa aaaaccaccg ctaccagcgg tggtttgttt gccggatcaa gagctaccaa
     4321 ctctttttcc gaaggtaact ggcttcagca gagcgcagat accaaatact gttcttctag
     4381 tgtagccgta gttaggccac cacttcaaga actctgtagc accgcctaca tacctcgctc
     4441 tgctaatcct gttaccagtg gctgctgcca gtggcgataa gtcgtgtctt accgggttgg
     4501 actcaagacg atagttaccg gataaggcgc agcggtcggg ctgaacgggg ggttcgtgca
     4561 cacagcccag cttggagcga acgacctaca ccgaactgag atacctacag cgtgagctat
     4621 gagaaagcgc cacgcttccc gaagggagaa aggcggacag gtatccggta agcggcaggg
     4681 tcggaacagg agagcgcacg agggagcttc cagggggaaa cgcctggtat ctttatagtc
     4741 ctgtcgggtt tcgccacctc tgacttgagc gtcgattttt gtgatgctcg tcaggggggc
     4801 ggagcctatg gaaaaacgcc agcaacgcgg cctttttacg gttcctggcc ttttgctggc
     4861 cttttgctca catgttcttt cctgcgttat cccctgattc tgtggataac cgtattaccg
     4921 cctttgagtg agctgatacc gctcgccgca gccgaacgac cgagcgcagc gagtcagtga
     4981 gcgaggaagc ggaagagcgc ccaatacgca aaccgcctct ccccgcgcgt tggccgattc
     5041 attaatgcag ctggcacgac aggtttcccg actggaaagc gggcagtgag cgcaacgcaa
     5101 ttaatgtgag ttagctcact cattaggcac cccaggcttt acactttatg cttccggctc
     5161 gtatgttgtg tggaattgtg agcggataac aatttcacac aggaaacagc tatgaccatg
     5221 attacgccaa gctctagcta gaggtcgacc aattctcatg tttgacagct tatcatcgca
     5281 gatccgggca acgttgttgc cattgctgca ggcgcagaac tggtaggtat ggaagatcta
     5341 tacattgaat caatattggc aattagccat attagtcatt ggttatatag cataaatcaa
     5401 tattggctat tggccattgc atacgttgta tctatatcat aatatgtaca tttatattgg
     5461 ctcatgtcca atatgaccgc catgttgaca ttgattattg actagttatt aatagtaatc
     5521 aattacgggg tcattagttc atagcccata tatggagttc cgcgttacat aacttacggt
     5581 aaatggcccg cctggctgac cgcccaacga cccccgccca ttgacgtcaa taatgacgta
     5641 tgttcccata gtaacgccaa tagggacttt ccattgacgt caatgggtgg agtatttacg
     5701 gtaaactgcc cacttggcag tacatcaagt gtatcatatg ccaagtccgc cccctattga
     5761 cgtcaatgac ggtaaatggc ccgcctggca ttatgcccag tacatgacct tacgggactt
     5821 tcctacttgg cagtacatct acgtattagt catcgctatt accatggtga tgcggttttg
     5881 gcagtacacc aatgggcgtg gatagcggtt tgactcacgg ggatttccaa gtctccaccc
     5941 cattgacgtc aatgggagtt tgttttggca ccaaaatcaa cgggactttc caaaatgtcg
     6001 taataacccc gccccgttga cgcaaatggg cggtaggcgt gtacggtggg aggtctatat
     6061 aagcagagct cgtttagtga accgtcagat cctcactctc ttccgcatcg ctgtctgcga
     6121 gggccagctg ttgggctcgc ggttgaggac aaactcttcg cggtctttcc agtactcttg
     6181 gatcggaaac ccgtcggcct ccgaacggta ctccgccacc gagggacctg agcgagtccg
     6241 catcgaccgg atcggaaaac ctctcgagaa aggcgtctaa ccagtcacag tcgcaaggta
     6301 ggctgagcac cgtggcgggc ggcagcgggt ggcggtcggg gttgtttctg gcggaggtgc
     6361 tgctgatgat gtaattaaag taggcggtct tgagacggcg gatggtcgag gtgaggtgtg
     6421 gcaggcttga gatccagctg ttggggtgag tactccctct caaaagcggg cattacttct
     6481 gcgctaagat tgtcagtttc caaaaacgag gaggatttga tattcacctg gcccgatctg
     6541 gccatacact tgagtgacaa tgacatccac tttgcctttc tctccacagg tgtccactcc
     6601 caggtccaag tttaaactgc ggccgccacc atggccagct gggccctgtt catggtcacc
     6661 agctgcctgc tgctggcccc tcagaatctg gcccaggtgt ccagccagga tgtgtccctg
     6721 ctggccagcg acagcgagcc cctgaagtgc ttcagccgga ccttcgagga cctgacctgt
     6781 ttctgggacg aggaagaggc cgctcctagc ggcacctacc agctgctgta cgcctacccc
     6841 agagagaagc ccagagcctg ccctctgagc agccagagca tgccccactt cggcaccaga
     6901 tacgtgtgcc agttccccga ccaggaagaa gtccggctgt tcttccccct gcacctgtgg
     6961 gtgaaaaacg tgttcctgaa ccagacccgg acccagaggg tgctgttcgt ggactctgtg
     7021 ggcctgcctg ccccccctag catcatcaag gccatgggcg gctctcagcc tggcgagctg
     7081 cagatcagct gggaggaacc agcccccgag atcagcgact tcctgagata cgagctgaga
     7141 tacggcccca gggaccccaa gaatagcacc ggccccaccg tgatccagct gatcgccacc
     7201 gagacatgct gccctgccct gcagcgccca cacagcgcca gcgccctgga tcagagccct
     7261 tgcgcccagc ctaccatgcc ttggcaggac ggccctaagc agaccagccc cagcagagag
     7321 gcctctgccc tgacagccga gggcggcagc tgtctgatct ctggcctgca gcccggcaac
     7381 agctactggc tgcagctgag aagcgagccc gatggcatca gcctgggcgg aagctgggga
     7441 tcttggagcc tgcccgtgac cgtggatctg cctggcgacg ctgtggctct gggcctgcag
     7501 tgcttcaccc tggatctgaa gaacgtgacc tgtcagtggc agcagcagga ccacgccagc
     7561 agccagggct tcttctacca cagccgggcc agatgctgcc ccagagacag ataccccatc
     7621 tgggagaact gcgaggaaga agagaaaacc aaccccggcc tgcagacccc tcagttcagc
     7681 cggtgccact tcaagagccg gaacgacagc atcatccaca tcctggtgga agtgaccacc
     7741 gcccctggca cagtgcacag ctacctgggc agccccttct ggatccacca ggccgtgaga
     7801 ctgcccaccc ccaatctgca ctggcgggag atcagcagcg gccacctgga actggaatgg
     7861 cagcacccta gcagctgggc cgctcaggaa acctgttacc agctgaggta caccggcgag
     7921 ggccatcagg actggaaggt gctggaacct cctctcggag ccagaggcgg cacactggaa
     7981 ctgcggccca gaagccggta tagactgcag ctgcgggcca gactgaacgg ccctacctac
     8041 cagggccctt ggtcctcttg gagcgacccc accagagtgg agacagccac cgaaaccggc
     8101 gcgcc
//
