>Addgene plasmid #53339 | MPL-bio-His | addgene partial sequence | sequence record 93857 | pMT2-F 5'-TTGCCTTTCTCTCCACAGGT-3'
CTGCGGCCGCCACCATGGCCAGCTGGGCCCTGTTCATGGTCACCAGCTGCCTGCTGCTGGCCCCTCAGAA
TCTGGCCCAGGTGTCCAGCCAGGATGTGTCCCTGCTGGCCAGCGACAGCGAGCCCCTGAAGTGCTTCAGC
CGGACCTTCGAGGACCTGACCTGTTTCTGGGACGAGGAAGAGGCCGCTCCTAGCGGCACCTACCAGCTGC
TGTACGCCTACCCCAGAGAGAAGCCCAGAGCCTGCCCTCTGAGCAGCCAGAGCATGCCCCACTTCGGCAC
CAGATACGTGTGCCAGTTCCCCGACCAGGAAGAAGTCCGGCTGTTCTTCCCCCTGCACCTGTGGGTGAAA
AACGTGTTCCTGAACCAGACCCGGACCCAGAGGGTGCTGTTCGTGGACTCTGTGGGCCTGCCTGCCCCCC
CTAGCATCATCAAGGCCATGGGCGGCTCTCAGCCTGGCGAGCTGCAGATCAGCTGGGAGGAACCAGCCCC
CGAGATCAGCGACTTCCTGAGATACGAGCTGAGATACGGCCCCAGGGACCCCAAGAATAGCACCGGCCCC
ACCGTGATCCAGCTGATCGCCACCGAGACATGCTGCCCTGCCCTGCAGCGCCCACACAGCGCCAGCGCCC
TGGATCAGAGCCCTTGCGCCCAGCCTACCATGCCTTGGCAGGACGGCCCTAAGCAGACCAGCCCCAGCAG
AGAGGCCTCTGCCCTGACAGCCGAGGGCGGCAGCTGTCTGATCTCTGGCCTGCAGCCCGGCAACAGCTAC
TGGCTGCAGCTGAGAAGCGAGCCCGATGGCATCAGCCTGGGCGGAAGCTGGGGATCTTGGAGCCTGCCCG
TGACCGTGGATCTGCCTGGCGACGCTGTGGCTCTGGGCCTGCAGTGCTTCACCCTGGATCTGAAGAACGT
GACCTGTCAGTGGCAGCAGCAGGACCACGCCAGCAG
