>Addgene plasmid #53339 | MPL-bio-His | addgene partial sequence | sequence record 93908 | rb_glob_PA_term-R 5'-CCCATATGTCCTTCCGAGTG-3'
AATAAATTTCCTTTATTAGCCAGAGGTCGAGGTCGGGGGATCCTTAATTAATCACGTGTCTAGACTCAAT
GGTGGTGATGGTGGTGGGGGCCCAGAGGGGCCAGAGGAGGCAGGTTCCTGTCCCTGTGGTTCCACAGCAT
CTTCTGGGCGTCCAGGATGTGGTGCAGGCTGCCGGAATTCAACCCTTTGGATAAAACCTGGATCTTGGAG
TCCATCTTGACCTCTTCACCTTCACTCAGTAGACATTGCCACACCCCTGCTTCAGGGGCCTGCACTTGAA
TCACTTTCTCCTGCCTGGAGACCCTGGCCTCCTGATTCTCCTGCTTCAAGATCAGTCTCATCTTGGGTGA
GGTGGGTCCCATCACCTCACAGGTCAAAGTGTTGCTGTCGGGCTGAGTCACTTTCATCACCACCAGGTTC
ACTTCCTGATACAGTATCCCTCTGTCCAGAGTCAGGGTCAGGTTGCCAGAACCAGCAAACTGAAGGGAGA
CCTGGGGTATCTGAAGGGTGAGTGGGAGCGTTTCGGACAGCTGGAACTTGGGGTTGCTAGTAGACTTCTG
CACAGACACCTTTTGGTTCTTTAGGGAGAAGGTGATCCAGGACTGGGAAGAAGGAGCCTTCTCTGCCTTC
CATCTCAACTCTCCCTGCAGGCTTTCCTCTCCAAGGTTGAGTGGGAAGGAGAACTCCGCTGACTCCCCCT
CACTCTTATAGGCCGTGATGGAGGTCGACGGCGCGCCGGTTTCGGTGGCTGTCTCCACTCTGGTGGGGTC
GCTCCAAGAGGACCAAGGGCCCTGGTAGGTAGGGCCGTTCAGTCTGGCCCGCAGCTGCAGTCTATACCGG
CTTCTGG
